>Addgene plasmid #22593 | Flag-HA-DUB3 | addgene full sequence | sequence record 232077 | Addgene NGS Result
TGATGCCGGCCACGATGCGTCCGGCGTAGAGGCGATTAGTCCAATTTGTTAAAGACAGGATATCAGTGGT
CCAGGCTCTAGTTTTGACTCAACAATATCACCAGCTGAAGCCTATAGAGTACGAGCCATAGATAAAATAA
AAGATTTTATTTAGTCTCCAGAAAAAGGGGGGAATGAAAGACCCCACCTGTAGGTTTGGCAAGCTAGCTT
AAGTAACGCCATTTTGCAAGGCATGGAAAATACATAACTGAGAATAGAGAAGTTCAGATCAAGGTTAGGA
ACAGAGAGACAGCAGAATATGGGCCAAACAGGATATCTGTGGTAAGCAGTTCCTGCCCCGGCTCAGGGCC
AAGAACAGATGGTCCCCAGATGCGGTCCCGCCCTCAGCAGTTTCTAGAGAACCATCAGATGTTTCCAGGG
TGCCCCAAGGACCTGAAATGACCCTGTGCCTTATTTGAACTAACCAATCAGTTCGCTTCTCGCTTCTGTT
CGCGCGCTTCTGCTCCCCGAGCTCAATAAAAGAGCCCACAACCCCTCACTCGGCGCGCCAGTCCTCCGAT
AGACTGCGTCGCCCGGGTACCCGTATTCCCAATAAAGCCTCTTGCTGTTTGCATCCGAATCGTGGACTCG
CTGATCCTTGGGAGGGTCTCCTCAGATTGATTGACTGCCCACCTCGGGGGTCTTTCATTTGGAGGTTCCA
CCGAGATTTGGAGACCCCTGCCCAGGGACCACCGACCCCCCCGCCGGGAGGTAAGCTGGCCAGCGGTCGT
TTCGTGTCTGTCTCTGTCTTTGTGCGTGTTTGTGCCGGCATCTAATGTTTGCGCCTGCGTCTGTACTAGT
TAGCTAACTAGCTCTGTATCTGGCGGACCCGTGGTGGAACTGACGAGTTCTGAACACCCGGCCGCAACCC
TGGGAGACGTCCCAGGGACTTTGGGGGCCGTTTTTGTGGCCCGACCTGAGGAAGGGAGTCGATGTGGAAT
CCGACCCCGTCAGGATATGTGGTTCTGGTAGGAGACGAGAACCTAAAACAGTTCCCGCCTCCGTCTGAAT
TTTTGCTTTCGGTTTGGAACCGAAGCCGCGCGTCTTGTCTGCTGCAGCGCTGCAGCATCGTTCTGTGTTG
TCTCTGTCTGACTGTGTTTCTGTATTTGTCTGAAAATTAGGGCCAGACTGTTACCACTCCCTTAAGTTTG
ACCTTAGGTCACTGGAAAGATGTCGAGCGGATCGCTCACAACCAGTCGGTAGATGTCAAGAAGAGACGTT
GGGTTACCTTCTGCTCTGCAGAATGGCCAACCTTTAACGTCGGATGGCCGCGAGACGGCACCTTTAACCG
AGACCTCATCACCCAGGTTAAGATCAAGGTCTTTTCACCTGGCCCGCATGGACACCCAGACCAGGTCCCC
TACATCGTGACCTGGGAAGCCTTGGCTTTTGACCCCCCTCCCTGGGTCAAGCCCTTTGTACACCCTAAGC
CTCCGCCTCCTCTTCCTCCATCCGCCCCGTCTCTCCCCCTTGAACCTCCTCGTTCGACCCCGCCTCGATC
CTCCCTTTATCCAGCCCTCACTCCTTCTCTAGGCGCCGGAATTAGATCCTTGACATTGATTATTGACTAG
TTATTAATAGTAATCAATTACGGGGTCATTAGTTCATAGCCCATATATGGAGTTCCGCGTTACATAACTT
ACGGTAAATGGCCCGCCTGGCTGACCGCCCAACGACCCCCGCCCATTGACGTCAATAATGACGTATGTTC
CCATAGTAACGCCAATAGGGACTTTCCATTGACGTCAATGGGTGGAGTATTTACGGTAAACTGCCCACTT
GGCAGTACATCAAGTGTATCATATGCCAAGTACGCCCCCTATTGACGTCAATGACGGTAAATGGCCCGCC
TGGCATTATGCCCAGTACATGACCTTATGGGACTTTCCTACTTGGCAGTACATCTACGTATTAGTCATCG
CTATTACCATGGTGATGCGGTTTTGGCAGTACATCAATGGGCGTGGATAGCGGTTTGACTCACGGGGATT
TCCAAGTCTCCACCCCATTGACGTCAATGGGAGTTTGTTTTGGCACCAAAATCAACGGGACTTTCCAAAA
TGTCGTAACAACTCCGCCCCATTGACGCAAATGGGCGGTAGGCGTGTACGGTGGGAGGTCTATATAAGCA
GAGCTCTCCCTATCAGTGATAGAGATCTCCCTATCAGTGATAGAGATCGTCGACGAGCTCGTTTAGTGAA
CCGTCAGATCGCCTGGAGACGCCATCCACGCTGTTTTGACCTCCATAGAAGACACCGGGACCGATCCAGC
CTCCGGGGATCTGCCACCATGGACTACAAGGATGACGATGACAAGCTCGATGGAGGATACCCATACGATG
TTCCAGATTACGCTGCTCGAGGTTATCAAACAAGTTTGTACAAAAAAGTTGGCATGGAGGACGACTCACT
CTACTTGGGAGGTGAGTGGCAGTTCAACCACTTTTCAAAACTCACATCTTCTCGGCCCGATGCAGCTTTT
GCTGAAATCCAGCGGACTTCTCTCCCTGAGAAGTCACCACTCTCATGTGAGACCCGTGTCGACCTCTGTG
ATGATTTGGCTCCTGTGGCAAGACAGCTTGCTCCCAGGGAGAAGCTTCCTCTGAGTAGCAGGAGACCTGC
TGCGGTGGGGGCTGGGCTCCAGAATATGGGAAATACCTGCTACGTGAACGCTTCCTTGCAGTGCCTGACA
TACACACCGCCCCTTGCCAACTACATGCTGTCCCGGGAGCACTCTCAAACGTGTCATCGTCACAAGGGCT
GCATGCTCTGTACTATGCAAGCTCACATCACACGGGCCCTCCACAATCCTGGCCACGTCATCCAGCCCTC
ACAGGCATTGGCTGCTGGCTTCCATAGAGGCAAGCAGGAAGATGCCCATGAATTTCTCATGTTCACTGTG
GATGCCATGAAAAAGGCATGCCTTCCCGGGCACAAGCAGGTAGATCATCACTCTAAGGACACCACCCTCA
TCCACCAAATATTTGGAGGCTACTGGAGATCTCAAATCAAGTGTCTCCACTGCCACGGCATTTCAGACAC
TTTTGACCCTTACCTGGACATCGCCCTGGATATCCAGGCAGCTCAGAGTGTCCAGCAAGCTTTGGAACAG
TTGGTGAAGCCCGAAGAACTCAATGGAGAGAATGCCTATCATTGTGGTGTTTGTCTCCAGAGGGCGCCGG
CCTCCAAGACGTTAACTTTACACACCTCTGCCAAGGTCCTCATCCTTGTATTGAAGAGATTCTCCGATGT
CACAGGCAACAAGATTGCCAAGAATGTGCAATATCCTGAGTGCCTTGACATGCAGCCATACATGTCTCAG
CAGAACACAGGACCTCTTGTCTATGTCCTCTATGCTGTGCTGGTCCACGCTGGGTGGAGTTGTCACAACG
GACATTACTTCTCTTATGTCAAAGCTCAAGAAGGCCAGTGGTATAAAATGGATGATGCCGAGGTCACCGC
CTCTAGCATCACTTCTGTCCTGAGTCAACAGGCCTACGTCCTCTTTTACATCCAGAAGAGTGAATGGGAA
AGACACAGTGAGAGTGTGTCAAGAGGCAGGGAACCAAGAGCCCTTGGCGCAGAAGACACAGACAGGCGAG
CAACGCAAGGAGAGCTCAAGAGAGACCACCCCTGACTCCAGGCCCCCGAGTTGGACGAGCACTTGGTGGA
AAGAGCCACTCAGGAAAGCACCTTAGACCACTGGAAATTCCTTCAAGAGCAAAACAAAACGAAGCCTGAG
TTCAACGTCAGAAAAGTCGAAGGTACCCTGCCTCCCGACGTACTTGTGATTCATCAATCAAAATACAAGT
GTGGGATGAAGAACCATCATCCTGAACAGCAAAGCTCCCTGCTAAACCTCTCTTCGACGACCCCGACACA
TCAGGAGTCCATGAACACTGGCACACTCGCTTCCCTGCGAGGGAGGGCCAGGAGATCCAAAGGGAAGAAC
AAACACAGCAAGAGGGCTCTGCTTGTGTGCCAGTGACCAACTTTCTTGTACAAAGTGGTTCGATAACGAA
TTCTACCGGGTAGGGGAGGCGCTTTTCCCAAGGCAGTCTGGAGCATGCGCTTTAGCAGCCCCGCTGGGCA
CTTGGCGCTACACAAGTGGCCTCTGGCCTCGCACACATTCCACATCCACCGGTAGGCGCCAACCGGCTCC
GTTCTTTGGTGGCCCCTTCGCGCCACCTTCTACTCCTCCCCTAGTCAGGAAGTTCCCCCCCGCCCCGCAG
CTCGCGTCGTGCAGGACGTGACAAATGGAAGTAGCACGTCTCACTAGTCTCGTGCAGATGGACAGCACCG
CTGAGCAATGGAAGCGGGTAGGCCTTTGGGGCAGCGGCCAATAGCAGCTTTGCTCCTTCGCTTTCTGGGC
TCAGAGGCTGGGAAGGGGTGGGTCCGGGGGCGGGCTCAGGGGCGGGCTCAGGGGCGGGGCGGGCGCCCGA
AGGTCCTCCGGAGGCCCGGCATTCTGCACGCTTCAAAAGCGCACGTCTGCCGCGCTGTTCTCCTCTTCCT
CATCTCCGGGCCTTTCGACCTGCAGCCCAAGCTTACCATGACCGAGTACAAGCCCACGGTGCGCCTCGCC
ACCCGCGACGACGTCCCCAGGGCCGTACGCACCCTCGCCGCCGCGTTCGCCGACTACCCCGCCACGCGCC
ACACCGTCGATCCGGACCGCCACATCGAGCGGGTCACCGAGCTGCAAGAACTCTTCCTCACGCGCGTCGG
GCTCGACATCGGCAAGGTGTGGGTCGCGGACGACGGCGCCGCGGTGGCGGTCTGGACCACGCCGGAGAGC
GTCGAAGCGGGGGCGGTGTTCGCCGAGATCGGCCCGCGCATGGCCGAGTTGAGCGGTTCCCGGCTGGCCG
CGCAGCAACAGATGGAAGGCCTCCTGGCGCCGCACCGGCCCAAGGAGCCCGCGTGGTTCCTGGCCACCGT
CGGCGTCTCGCCCGACCACCAGGGCAAGGGTCTGGGCAGCGCCGTCGTGCTCCCCGGAGTGGAGGCGGCC
GAGCGCGCCGGGGTGCCCGCCTTCCTGGAGACCTCCGCGCCCCGCAACCTCCCCTTCTACGAGCGGCTCG
GCTTCACCGTCACCGCCGACGTCGAGGTGCCCGAAGGACCGCGCACCTGGTGCATGACCCGCAAGCCCGG
TGCCTGACGCCCGCCCCACGACCCGCAGCGCCCGACCGAAAGGAGCGCACGACCCCATGCATCGATAAAA
TAAAAGATTTTATTTAGTCTCCAGAAAAAGGGGGGAATGAAAGACCCCACCTGTAGGTTTGGCAAGCTAG
AGAACCATCAGATGTTTCCAGGGTGCCCCAAGGACCTGAAATGACCCTGTGCCTTATTTGAACTAACCAA
TCAGTTCGCTTCTCGCTTCTGTTCGCGCGCTTCTGCTCCCCGAGCTCAATAAAAGAGCCCACAACCCCTC
ACTCGGCGCGCCAGTCCTCCGATAGACTGCGTCGCCCGGGTACCCGTGTATCCAATAAACCCTCTTGCAG
TTGCATCCGACTTGTGGTCTCGCTGTTCCTTGGGAGGGTCTCCTCTGAGTGATTGACTACCCGTCAGCGG
GGGTCTTTCATGGGTAACAGTTTCTTGAAGTTGGAGAACAACATTCTGAGGGTAGGAGTCGAATATTAAG
TAATCCTGACTCAATTAGCCACTGTTTTGAATCCACATACTCCAATACTCCTGAAATAGTTCATTATGGA
CAGCGCAGAAAGAGCTGGGGAGAATTGTGAAATTGTTATCCGCTCACAATTCCACACAACATACGAGCCG
GAAGCATAAAGTGTAAAGCCTGGGGTGCCTAATGAGTGAGCTAACTCACATTAATTGCGTTGCGCTCACT
GCCCGCTTTCCAGTCGGGAAACCTGTCGTGCCAGCTGCATTAATGAATCGGCCAACGCGCGGGGAGAGGC
GGTTTGCGTATTGGGCGCTCTTCCGCTTCCTCGCTCACTGACTCGCTGCGCTCGGTCGTTCGGCTGCGGC
GAGCGGTATCAGCTCACTCAAAGGCGGTAATACGGTTATCCACAGAATCAGGGGATAACGCAGGAAAGAA
CATGTGAGCAAAAGGCCAGCAAAAGGCCAGGAACCGTAAAAAGGCCGCGTTGCTGGCGTTTTTCCATAGG
CTCCGCCCCCCTGACGAGCATCACAAAAATCGACGCTCAAGTCAGAGGTGGCGAAACCCGACAGGACTAT
AAAGATACCAGGCGTTTCCCCCTGGAAGCTCCCTCGTGCGCTCTCCTGTTCCGACCCTGCCGCTTACCGG
ATACCTGTCCGCCTTTCTCCCTTCGGGAAGCGTGGCGCTTTCTCATAGCTCACGCTGTAGGTATCTCAGT
TCGGTGTAGGTCGTTCGCTCCAAGCTGGGCTGTGTGCACGAACCCCCCGTTCAGCCCGACCGCTGCGCCT
TATCCGGTAACTATCGTCTTGAGTCCAACCCGGTAAGACACGACTTATCGCCACTGGCAGCAGCCACTGG
TAACAGGATTAGCAGAGCGAGGTATGTAGGCGGTGCTACAGAGTTCTTGAAGTGGTGGCCTAACTACGGC
TACACTAGAAGAACAGTATTTGGTATCTGCGCTCTGCTGAAGCCAGTTACCTTCGGAAAAAGAGTTGGTA
GCTCTTGATCCGGCAAACAAACCACCGCTGGTAGCGGTGGTTTTTTTGTTTGCAAGCAGCAGATTACGCG
CAGAAAAAAAGGATCTCAAGAAGATCCTTTGATCTTTTCTACGGGGTCTGACGCTCAGTGGAACGAAAAC
TCACGTTAAGGGATTTTGGTCATGAGATTATCAAAAAGGATCTTCACCTAGATCCTTTTAAATTAAAAAT
GAAGTTTTAAATCAATCTAAAGTATATATGAGTAAACTTGGTCTGACAGTTACCAATGCTTAATCAGTGA
GGCACCTATCTCAGCGATCTGTCTATTTCGTTCATCCATAGTTGCCTGACTCCCCGTCGTGTAGATAACT
ACGATACGGGAGGGCTTACCATCTGGCCCCAGTGCTGCAATGATACCGCGAGACCCACGCTCACCGGCTC
CAGATTTATCAGCAATAAACCAGCCAGCCGGAAGGGCCGAGCGCAGAAGTGGTCCTGCAACTTTATCCGC
CTCCATCCAGTCTATTAATTGTTGCCGGGAAGCTAGAGTAAGTAGTTCGCCAGTTAATAGTTTGCGCAAC
GTTGTTGCCATTGCTACAGGCATCGTGGTGTCACGCTCGTCGTTTGGTATGGCTTCATTCAGCTCCGGTT
CCCAACGATCAAGGCGAGTTACATGATCCCCCATGTTGTGCAAAAAAGCGGTTAGCTCCTTCGGTCCTCC
GATCGTTGTCAGAAGTAAGTTGGCCGCAGTGTTATCACTCATGGTTATGGCAGCACTGCATAATTCTCTT
ACTGTCATGCCATCCGTAAGATGCTTTTCTGTGACTGGTGAGTACTCAACCAAGTCATTCTGAGAATAGT
GTATGCGGCGACCGAGTTGCTCTTGCCCGGCGTCAATACGGGATAATACCGCGCCACATAGCAGAACTTT
AAAAGTGCTCATCATTGGAAAACGTTCTTCGGGGCGAAAACTCTCAAGGATCTTACCGCTGTTGAGATCC
AGTTCGATGTAACCCACTCGTGCACCCAACTGATCTTCAGCATCTTTTACTTTCACCAGCGTTTCTGGGT
GAGCAAAAACAGGAAGGCAAAATGCCGCAAAAAAGGGAATAAGGGCGACACGGAAATGTTGAATACTCAT
ACTCTTCCTTTTTCAATATTATTGAAGCATTTATCAGGGTTATTGTCTCATGAGCGGATACATATTTGAA
TGTATTTAGAAAAATAAACAAATAGGGGTTCCGCGCACATTTCCCCGAAAAGTGCCACCTGACGTCTAAG
AAACCATTATTATCATGACATTAACCTATAAAAATAGGCGTATCACGAGGCCCTTTCGTCTCGCGCGTTT
CGGTGATGACGGTGAAAACCTCTGACACATGCAGCTCCCGGAGACGGTCACAGCTTGTCTGTAAGCGGAT
GCCGGGAGCAGACAAGCCCGTCAGGGCGCGTCAGCGGGTGTTGGCGGGTGTCGGGGCTGGCTTAACTATG
CGGCATCAGAGCAGATTGTACTGAGAGTGCACCATATGCGGTGTGAAATACCGCACAGATGCGTAAGGAG
AAAATACCGCATCAGGCGCCATTCGCCATTCAGGCTGCGCAACTGTTGGGAAGGGCGATCGGTGCGGGCC
TCTTCGCTATTACGCCAGCTGGCGAAAGGGGGATGTGCTGCAAGGCGATTAAGTTGGGTAACGCCAGGGT
TTTCCCAGTCACGACGTTGTAAAACGACGGCGCAAGGAATGGTGCATGCAAGGAGATGGCGCCCAACAGT
CCCCCGGCCACGGGGCCTGCCACCATACCCACGCCGAAACAAGCGCTCATGAGCCCGAAGTGGCGAGCCC
GATCTTCCCCATCGGTGATGTCGGCGATATAGGCGCCAGCAACCGCACCTGTGGCGCCGG
Features (pLannotate 1.2.2; 29 found; start..end, strand, type, name):
     33..131     +  CDS            env (fragment): murine leukemia virus gPr80 envelope polyprotein precursor; env; proteolytically cleaved into gp70SU and p15TM subunits
    173..689     +  LTR            5' LTR: 5' long terminal repeat from murine embryonic stem cell virus
    753..1094    +  misc_feature   MESV Ψ: packaging signal of murine embryonic stem cell virus
   1161..1577    +  CDS            gag (truncated): truncated Moloney murine leukemia virus (MMLV) gag gene lacking the start codon
   1592..1971    +  enhancer       CMV enhancer: human cytomegalovirus immediate early enhancer
   1972..2175    +  promoter       CMV promoter: human cytomegalovirus (CMV) immediate early promoter
   2177..2196    +  promoter       PLtetO-1 promoter (fragment): modified phage lambda PL promoter with tet operator sites (Lutz and Bujard, 1997)
   2198..2217    +  promoter       PLtetO-1 promoter (fragment): modified phage lambda PL promoter with tet operator sites (Lutz and Bujard, 1997)
   2225..2258    +  promoter       TRE3GV promoter (fragment): 3rd-generation Tet-responsive promoter that can be activated by binding of Tet-On® 3G, optimized for retroviral and lentiviral vectors
   2335..2355    +  CDS            FLAG (fragment): FLAG® epitope tag, followed by an enterokinase cleavage site
   2368..2394    +  CDS            3xHA (fragment): three tandem HA epitope tags
   2411..2428    +  protein_bind   attB1 (fragment): mutant version of attB; core recombination site for the Gateway® BP reaction BP Clonase™
   2434..4023    +  CDS            USP17L24: U17LO_HUMAN - Also known as USP17, USP17H, USP17I, USP17J, USP17K, USP17L, USP17M. Experimental evidence at protein level: Swiss-Prot protein existence level 1. Deubiquitinating enzyme that removes conjugated ubiquitin from specific proteins to regulate different cellular processes that may include cell proliferation, progression through the cell cycle, apoptosis, cell migration, and the cellular response to viral infection. From Homo sapiens (Human).
   4031..4048    -  protein_bind   attB2 (fragment): mutant version of attB; core recombination site for the Gateway® BP reaction BP Clonase™
   4068..4567    +  promoter       PGK promoter: mouse phosphoglycerate kinase 1 promoter
   4588..5187    +  CDS            PuroR: puromycin N-acetyltransferase; pac from Streptomyces alboniger; confers resistance to puromycin
   5286..5320    +  LTR            3' LTR (ΔU3) (fragment): self-inactivating 3' long terminal repeat (LTR) from Moloney murine leukemia virus
   5317..5611    +  LTR            3' LTR (ΔU3) (fragment): self-inactivating 3' long terminal repeat (LTR) from Moloney murine leukemia virus
   5773..5789    -  protein_bind   lac operator: The lac repressor binds to the lac operator to inhibit transcription in E. coli. This inhibition can be relieved by adding lactose or isopropyl-β-D-thiogalactopyranoside (IPTG). lac repressor encoded by lacI
   5797..5827    -  promoter       lac promoter: promoter for the E. coli lac operon
   5842..5863    -  protein_bind   CAP binding site: CAP binding activates transcription in the presence of cAMP. E. coli catabolite activator protein
   5876..5968    -  CDS            lacI (fragment): lac repressor; lacI; The lac repressor binds to the lac operator to inhibit transcription in E. coli. This inhibition can be relieved by adding lactose or isopropyl-β-D-thiogalactopyranoside (IPTG).
   6151..6739    -  rep_origin     ori: high-copy-number ColE1/pMB1/pBR322/pUC origin of replication
   6910..7770    -  CDS            AmpR: β-lactamase; bla; confers resistance to ampicillin, carbenicillin, and related antibiotics
   7771..7875    -  promoter       AmpR promoter: bla
   7970..8005    +  CDS            rop (fragment): Rop protein, which maintains plasmids at low copy number; rop
   8107..8206    +  misc_feature   bom (fragment): basis of mobility region from pBR322
   8212..8361    -  CDS            lacZα (fragment): LacZα fragment of β-galactosidase; lacZ fragment
   8361..32      -  CDS            TcR (fragment) (across the origin): tetracycline efflux protein; tet; confers resistance to tetracycline
