[The description below was written by a language model from this plasmid's Addgene catalogue record and pLannotate feature annotations shown in this document.]
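Description:
Flag-HA-DUB3 is a gammaretroviral mammalian expression plasmid built by Gateway LR recombination of a human DUB3 open reading frame into the destination vector pDEST_Tet_ON_CMV_N_FLAG_HA_PGK_puro. In bacteria it is maintained through a high-copy ColE1/pUC-type origin and selected with ampicillin via the β-lactamase gene. Short fragments of lac, rop, bom and tetracycline-resistance sequences in the backbone are nonfunctional remnants of earlier cloning vectors. The viral portion comprises a murine embryonic stem cell virus 5' LTR and Ψ packaging signal, a truncated gag region that aids packaging, and a U3-deleted (self-inactivating) MMLV-type 3' LTR. Transcripts produced in packaging cells can therefore be encapsidated and integrated into target cells, after which expression depends on the internal promoters.

The payload is driven by the CMV immediate-early enhancer and promoter, followed directly by tet operator sequences. This is consistent with the tetracycline-regulated design implied by the backbone name, although the record does not describe the regulator needed for induction. Downstream, N-terminal FLAG and HA epitope tags are fused through an attB1 site to the DUB3 coding sequence, which ends at attB2. The insert is recorded as unmutated and catalogued under USP17L9P, while the annotation tool matched it to the closely related USP17L24, reflecting the highly similar USP17 family of deubiquitinating enzymes. A separate mouse PGK promoter expresses puromycin N-acetyltransferase for selecting transduced cells. The tandem tags suit affinity purification of the enzyme and its partners from stable cell lines, in keeping with the associated study mapping interactions of human deubiquitinating enzymes.
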