Addgene plasmid #22593: Flag-HA-DUB3
Depositing lab: Wade Harper. Depositing organization: Harvard Medical School. Publication: Defining the human deubiquitinating enzyme interaction landscape. Sowa ME, Bennett EJ, Gygi SP, Harper JW. Cell. 2009 Jul 23. 138(2):389-403. 10.1016/j.cell.2009.04.042 PubMed 19615732.
Backbone
  Vector backbone: pDEST_Tet_ON_CMV_N_FLAG_HA_PGK_puro
  Backbone manufacturer: Harper_Lab
  Vector type: Mammalian Expression, Retroviral
  Selectable markers: Puromycin
Growth in bacteria
  Bacterial resistance: Ampicillin, 100 μg/mL
  Growth temperature: 37°C
  Growth strain: DH5alpha
  Copy number: High Copy
Gene/Insert
  Gene/Insert name: DUB3 (alt names: deubiquitinating enzyme 3; -)
  Species: H. sapiens (human)
  Mutation: None
  GenBank ID: BC100991
  Entrez Gene: USP17L9P (a.k.a. RS447, USP17, USP17A, USP17H, USP17I, USP17J, USP17K, USP17L, USP17M)
  Tag / fusion protein: HA (N terminal on backbone); FLAG (N terminal on backbone)
  Cloning method: Gateway Cloning; 5′ cloning site GATEWAY_LR (unknown if destroyed); 3′ cloning site GATEWAY_LR (unknown if destroyed)
  Sequencing primers: 5′ CMV_forward
Resource information
  A portion of this plasmid was derived from a plasmid made by: MGC/Open
Terms and licenses: Academic/Nonprofit Terms; Industry Terms: Not Available to Industry
How to cite: Flag-HA-DUB3 was a gift from Wade Harper (Addgene plasmid # 22593 ; http://n2t.net/addgene:22593 ; RRID:Addgene_22593)
