>Addgene plasmid #22593 | Flag-HA-DUB3 | addgene partial sequence | sequence record 28394 | 22593 with CMV-F
GAGCTCTCCCTATCAGTGATAGAGATCTCCCTATCAGTGATAGAGATCGTCGACGAGCTCGTTTAGTGAA
CCGTCAGATCGCCTGGAGACGCCATCCACGCTGTTTTGACCTCCATAGAAGACACCGGGACCGATCCAGC
CTCCGGGGATCTGCCACCATGGACTACAAGGATGACGATGACAAGCTCGATGGAGGATACCCATACGATG
TTCCAGATTACGCTGCTCGAGGTTATCAAACAAGTTTGTACAAAAAAGTTGGCATGGAGGACGACTCACT
CTACTTGGGAGGTGAGTGGCAGTTCAACCACTTTTCAAAACTCACATCTTCTCGGCCCGATGCAGCTTTT
GCTGAAATCCAGCGGACTTCTCTCCCTGAGAAGTCACCACTCTCATGTGAGACCCGTGTCGACCTCTGTG
ATGATTTGGCTCCTGTGGCAAGACAGCTTGCTCCCAGGGAGAAGCTTCCTCTGAGTAGCAGGAGACCTGC
TGCGGTGGGGGCTGGGCTCCAGAATATGGGAAATACCTGCTACGTGAACGCTTCCTTGCAGTGCCTGACA
TACACACCGCCCCTTGCCAACTACATGCTGTCCCGGGAGCACTCTCAAACGTGTCATCGTCACAAGGGCT
GCATGCTCTGTACTATGCAAGCTCACATCACACGGGCCCTCCACAATCCTGGCCACGTTCATCCAGCCCT
CACAGGCATTGGCTGCTGGCTTCCATAGAGGCAAGCAGGAAGATGCCCATGAATTTCTCATGTTCACTG
